>Addgene plasmid #126772 | pET-FLAG-B-eSpCas9 | addgene full sequence | sequence record 410600 | Addgene NGS Result
CTGGCTGGCTGGCATAAATATCTCACTCGCAATCAAATTCAGCCGATAGCGGAACGGGAAGGCGACTGGA
GTGCCATGTCCGGTTTTCAACAAACCATGCAAATGCTGAATGAGGGCATCGTTCCCACTGCGATGCTGGT
TGCCAACGATCAGATGGCGCTGGGCGCAATGCGCGCCATTACCGAGTCCGGGCTGCGCGTTGGTGCGGAT
ATCTCGGTAGTGGGATACGACGATACCGAAGACAGCTCATGTTATATCCCGCCGTTAACCACCATCAAAC
AGGATTTTCGCCTGCTGGGGCAAACCAGCGTGGACCGCTTGCTGCAACTCTCTCAGGGCCAGGCGGTGAA
GGGCAATCAGCTGTTGCCCGTCTCACTGGTGAAAAGAAAAACCACCCTGGCGCCCAATACGCAAACCGCC
TCTCCCCGCGCGTTGGCCGATTCATTAATGCAGCTGGCACGACAGGTTTCCCGACTGGAAAGCGGGCAGT
GAGCGCAACGCAATTAATGTAAGTTAGCTCACTCATTAGGCACCGGGATCTCGACCGATGCCCTTGAGAG
CCTTCAACCCAGTCAGCTCCTTCCGGTGGGCGCGGGGCATGACTATCGTCGCCGCACTTATGACTGTCTT
CTTTATCATGCAACTCGTAGGACAGGTGCCGGCAGCGCTCTGGGTCATTTTCGGCGAGGACCGCTTTCGC
TGGAGCGCGACGATGATCGGCCTGTCGCTTGCGGTATTCGGAATCTTGCACGCCCTCGCTCAAGCCTTCG
TCACTGGTCCCGCCACCAAACGTTTCGGCGAGAAGCAGGCCATTATCGCCGGCATGGCGGCCCCACGGGT
GCGCATGATCGTGCTCCTGTCGTTGAGGACCCGGCTAGGCTGGCGGGGTTGCCTTACTGGTTAGCAGAAT
GAATCACCGATACGCGAGCGAACGTGAAGCGACTGCTGCTGCAAAACGTCTGCGACCTGAGCAACAACAT
GAATGGTCTTCGGTTTCCGTGTTTCGTAAAGTCTGGAAACGCGGAAGTCAGCGCCCTGCACCATTATGTT
CCGGATCTGCATCGCAGGATGCTGCTGGCTACCCTGTGGAACACCTACATCTGTATTAACGAAGCGCTGG
CATTGACCCTGAGTGATTTTTCTCTGGTCCCGCCGCATCCATACCGCCAGTTGTTTACCCTCACAACGTT
CCAGTAACCGGGCATGTTCATCATCAGTAACCCGTATCGTGAGCATCCTCTCTCGTTTCATCGGTATCAT
TACCCCCATGAACAGAAATCCCCCTTACACGGAGGCATCAGTGACCAAACAGGAAAAAACCGCCCTTAAC
ATGGCCCGCTTTATCAGAAGCCAGACATTAACGCTTCTGGAGAAACTCAACGAGCTGGACGCGGATGAAC
AGGCAGACATCTGTGAATCGCTTCACGACCACGCTGATGAGCTTTACCGCAGCTGCCTCGCGCGTTTCGG
TGATGACGGTGAAAACCTCTGACACATGCAGCTCCCGGAGACGGTCACAGCTTGTCTGTAAGCGGATGCC
GGGAGCAGACAAGCCCGTCAGGGCGCGTCAGCGGGTGTTGGCGGGTGTCGGGGCGCAGCCATGACCCAGT
CACGTAGCGATAGCGGAGTGTATACTGGCTTAACTATGCGGCATCAGAGCAGATTGTACTGAGAGTGCAC
CATTGCGGTGTGAAATACCGCACAGATGCGTAAGGAGAAAATACCGCATCAGGCGCTCTTCCGCTTCCTC
GCTCACTGACTCGCTGCGCTCGGTCGTTCGGCTGCGGCGAGCGGTATCAGCTCACTCAAAGGCGGTAATA
CGGTTATCCACAGAATCAGGGGATAACGCAGGAAAGAACATGTGAGCAAAAGGCCAGCAAAAGGCCAGGA
ACCGTAAAAAGGCCGCGTTGCTGGCGTTTTTCCATAGGCTCCGCCCCCCTGACGAGCATCACAAAAATCG
ACGCTCAAGTCAGAGGTGGCGAAACCCGACAGGACTATAAAGATACCAGGCGTTTCCCCCTGGAAGCTCC
CTCGTGCGCTCTCCTGTTCCGACCCTGCCGCTTACCGGATACCTGTCCGCCTTTCTCCCTTCGGGAAGCG
TGGCGCTTTCTCATAGCTCACGCTGTAGGTATCTCAGTTCGGTGTAGGTCGTTCGCTCCAAGCTGGGCTG
TGTGCACGAACCCCCCGTTCAGCCCGACCGCTGCGCCTTATCCGGTAACTATCGTCTTGAGTCCAACCCG
GTAAGACACGACTTATCGCCACTGGCAGCAGCCACTGGTAACAGGATTAGCAGAGCGAGGTATGTAGGCG
GTGCTACAGAGTTCTTGAAGTGGTGGCCTAACTACGGCTACACTAGAAGGACAGTATTTGGTATCTGCGC
TCTGCTGAAGCCAGTTACCTTCGGAAAAAGAGTTGGTAGCTCTTGATCCGGCAAACAAACCACCGCTGGT
AGCGGTGGTTTTTTTGTTTGCAAGCAGCAGATTACGCGCAGAAAAAAAGGATCTCAAGAAGATCCTTTGA
TCTTTTCTACGGGGTCTGACGCTCAGTGGAACGAAAACTCACGTTAAGGGATTTTGGTCATGAACAATAA
AACTGTCTGCTTACATAAACAGTAATACAAGGGGTGTTATGAGCCATATTCAACGGGAAACGTCTTGCTC
TAGGCCGCGATTAAATTCCAACATGGATGCTGATTTATATGGGTATAAATGGGCTCGCGATAATGTCGGG
CAATCAGGTGCGACAATCTATCGATTGTATGGGAAGCCCGATGCGCCAGAGTTGTTTCTGAAACATGGCA
AAGGTAGCGTTGCCAATGATGTTACAGATGAGATGGTCAGACTAAACTGGCTGACGGAATTTATGCCTCT
TCCGACCATCAAGCATTTTATCCGTACTCCTGATGATGCATGGTTACTCACCACTGCGATCCCCGGGAAA
ACAGCATTCCAGGTATTAGAAGAATATCCTGATTCAGGTGAAAATATTGTTGATGCGCTGGCAGTGTTCC
TGCGCCGGTTGCATTCGATTCCTGTTTGTAATTGTCCTTTTAACAGCGATCGCGTATTTCGTCTCGCTCA
GGCGCAATCACGAATGAATAACGGTTTGGTTGATGCGAGTGATTTTGATGACGAGCGTAATGGCTGGCCT
GTTGAACAAGTCTGGAAAGAAATGCATAAACTTTTGCCATTCTCACCGGATTCAGTCGTCACTCATGGTG
ATTTCTCACTTGATAACCTTATTTTTGACGAGGGGAAATTAATAGGTTGTATTGATGTTGGACGAGTCGG
AATCGCAGACCGATACCAGGATCTTGCCATCCTATGGAACTGCCTCGGTGAGTTTTCTCCTTCATTACAG
AAACGGCTTTTTCAAAAATATGGTATTGATAATCCTGATATGAATAAATTGCAGTTTCATTTGATGCTCG
ATGAGTTTTTCTAAGAATTAATTCATGAGCGGATACATATTTGAATGTATTTAGAAAAATAAACAAATAG
GGGTTCCGCGCACATTTCCCCGAAAAGTGCCACCTAAATTGTAAGCGTTAATATTTTGTTAAAATTCGCG
TTAAATTTTTGTTAAATCAGCTCATTTTTTAACCAATAGGCCGAAATCGGCAAAATCCCTTATAAATCAA
AAGAATAGACCGAGATAGGGT
[37 nt withheld, positions 3662-3698]
AAAGAACGTGGACTCCAACGTCAAAGG
[49 nt withheld, positions 3726-3774]
T
[91 nt withheld, positions 3776-3866]
G
[124 nt withheld, positions 3868-3991]
CCCATTCGCCAATCCGGATATAGTTCCTCCTTTCAGCAAAAAACCCCTCAAGACCCGTTTAGAGGCCCCA
AGGGGTTATGCTAGTTATTGCTCAGCGGTGGCAGCAGCCAACTCAGCTTCCTTTCGGGCTTTGTTAGCAG
CCGGATCTCAGTGGTGGTGGTGGTGGTGCTCGAGTGCGGCCGCAACAGATGGCTGGCAACTAGAAGGCAC
AGTCGAGGCTGATCAGCGAGCTCTAGGAATTCTTACTTTTTCTTTTTTGCCTGGCCGGCCTTTTTCGTGG
CCGCCGGCCTTTTGTCGCCTCCCAGCTGAGACAGGTCGATCCGTGTCTCGTACAGGCCGGTGATGCTCTG
GTGGATCAGGGTGGCGTCCAGCACCTCTTTGGTGCTGGTGTACCTCTTCCGGTCGATGGTGGTGTCAAAG
TACTTGAAGGCGGCAGGGGCTCCCAGATTGGTCAGGGTAAACAGGTGGATGATATTCTCGGCCTGCTCTC
TGATGGGCTTATCCCGGTGCTTGTTGTAGGCGGACAGCACTTTGTCCAGATTAGCGTCGGCCAGGATCAC
TCTCTTGGAGAACTCGCTGATCTGCTCGATGATCTCGTCCAGGTAGTGCTTGTGCTGTTCCACAAACAGC
TGTTTCTGCTCATTATCCTCGGGGGAGCCCTTCAGCTTCTCATAGTGGCTGGCCAGGTACAGGAAGTTCA
CATATTTGGAGGGCAGGGCCAGTTCGTTTCCCTTCTGCAGTTCGCCGGCAGAGGCCAGCATTCTCTTCCG
GCCGTTTTCCAGCTCGAACAGGGAGTACTTAGGCAGCTTGATGATCAGGTCCTTTTTCACTTCTTTGTAG
CCCTTGGCTTCCAGAAAGTCGATGGGATTCTTCTCGAAGCTGCTTCTTTCCATGATGGTGATCCCCAGCA
GCTCTTTCACACTCTTCAGTTTCTTGGACTTGCCCTTTTCCACTTTGGCCACCACCAGCACAGAATAGGC
CACGGTGGGGCTGTCGAAGCCGCCGTACTTCTTAGGGTCCCAGTCCTTCTTTCTGGCGATCAGCTTATCG
CTGTTCCTCTTGGGCAGGATAGACTCTTTGCTGAAGCCGCCTGTCTGCACCTCGGTCTTTTTCACGATAT
TCACTTGGGGCATGCTCAGCACTTTCCGCACGGTGGCAAAATCCCGGCCCTTATCCCACACGATCTCCCC
GGTTTCGCCGTTTGTCTCGATCAGAGGCGCCTTCCGGATCTCGCCGTTGGCCAGGGTAATCTCGGTCTTG
AAAAAGTTCATGATGTTGCTGTAGAAGAAGTACTTGGCGGTAGCCTTGCCGATTTCCTGCTCGCTCTTGG
CGATCATCTTCCGTACATCGTACACCTTGCCACCCAGCGCAGGGTACTTTTTGATCAGGGCGGTTCCCAC
GACGGCGTTCAGGTACGCGTCGTGGGCGTGGTGGTAGTTGTTGATCTCGCGCACTTTGTAAAACTGGAAA
TCCTTCCGGAAATCGGACACCAGCTTGGACTTCAGGGTGATCACTTTCACTTCCCGGATCAGCTTGTCAT
TCTCGTCGTACTTAGTGTTCATCCGGGAGTCCAGGATCTGTGCCACGTGCTTTGTGATCTGCCGGGTTTC
CACCAGCTGTCTCTTGATGAAGCCGGCCTTATCCAGTTCGCTCAGGCCGCCTCTCTCGGCCTTGGTCAGA
TTGTCGAACTTTCTCTGGGTAATCAGCTTGGCGTTCAGCAGCTGCCGCCAGTAGTTCTTCATCTTCTTCA
CGACCTCTTCGGAGGGCACGTTGTCGCTCTTGCCCCGGTTCTTGTCGCTTCTGGTCAGCACCTTGTTGTC
GATGGAGTCGTCGGCCAGAAAGCTCTGAGGCACGATATGGTCCACATCGTAGTCGGACAGCCGGTTGATG
TCCAGTTCCTGGTCCACGTACATATCCCGCCCATTCTGCAGGTAGTACAGGTACAGCTTCTCGTTCTGCA
GCTGGGTGTTTTCCACGGGGTGTTCTTTCAGGATCTGGCTGCCCAGCTCTTTGATGCCCTCTTCGATCCG
CTTCATTCTCTCGCGGCTGTTCTTCTGTCCCTTCTGGGTGGTCTGGTTCTCTCTGGCCATTTCGATCACG
ATGTTCTCGGGCTTGTGCCGGCCCATCACTTTCACGAGCTCGTCCACCACCTTCACTGTCTGCAGGATGC
CCTTCTTAATGGCGGGGCTGCCGGCCAGATTGGCAATGTGCTCGTGCAGGCTATCGCCCTGGCCGGACAC
CTGGGCTTTCTGGATGTCCTCTTTAAAGGTCAGGCTGTCGTCGTGGATCAGCTGCATGAAGTTTCTGTTG
GCGAAGCCGTCGGACTTCAGGAAATCCAGGATTGTCTTGCCGGACTGCTTGTCCCGGATGCCGTTGATCA
GCTTCCGGCTCAGCCTGCCCCAGCCGGTGTATCTCCGCCGCTTCAGCTGCTTCATCACTTTGTCGTCGAA
CAGGTGGGCATAGGTTTTCAGCCGTTCCTCGATCATCTCTCTGTCCTCAAACAGTGTCAGGGTCAGCACG
ATATCTTCCAGAATGTCCTCGTTTTCCTCATTGTCCAGGAAGTCCTTGTCCTTGATAATTTTCAGCAGAT
CGTGGTATGTGCCCAGGGAGGCGTTGAACCGATCTTCCACGCCGGAGATTTCCACGGAGTCGAAGCACTC
GATTTTCTTGAAGTAGTCCTCTTTCAGCTGCTTCACGGTCACTTTCCGGTTGGTCTTGAACAGCAGGTCC
ACGATGGCCTTTTTCTGCTCGCCGCTCAGGAAGGCGGGCTTTCTCATTCCCTCGGTCACGTATTTCACTT
TGGTCAGCTCGTTATACACGGTGAAGTACTCGTACAGCAGGCTGTGCTTGGGCAGCACCTTCTCGTTGGG
CAGGTTCTTATCGAAGTTGGTCATCCGCTCGATGAAGCTCTGGGCGGAAGCGCCCTTGTCCACCACTTCC
TCGAAGTTCCAGGGGGTGATGGTTTCCTCGCTCTTTCTGGTCATCCAGGCGAATCTGCTGTTTCCCCTGG
CCAGAGGGCCCACGTAGTAGGGGATGCGGAAGGTCAGGATCTTCTCGATCTTTTCCCGGTTGTCCTTCAG
GAATGGGTAAAAATCTTCCTGCCGCCGCAGAATGGCGTGCAGCTCTCCCAGGTGGATCTGGTGGGGGATG
CTGCCGTTGTCGAAGGTCCGCTGCTTCCGCAGCAGGTCCTCTCTGTTCAGCTTCACGAGCAGTTCCTCGG
TGCCGTCCATCTTTTCCAGGATGGGCTTGATGAACTTGTAGAACTCTTCCTGGCTGGCTCCGCCGTCAAT
GTAGCCGGCGTAGCCGTTCTTGCTCTGGTCGAAGAAAATCTCTTTGTACTTCTCAGGCAGCTGCTGCCGC
ACGAGAGCTTTCAGCAGGGTCAGGTCCTGGTGGTGCTCGTCGTATCTCTTGATCATAGAGGCGCTCAGGG
GGGCCTTGGTGATCTCGGTGTTCACTCTCAGGATGTCGCTCAGCAGGATGGCGTCGGACAGGTTCTTGGC
GGCCAGAAACAGGTCGGCGTACTGGTCGCCGATCTGGGCCAGCAGGTTGTCCAGGTCGTCGTCGTAGGTG
TCCTTGCTCAGCTGCAGTTTGGCATCCTCGGCCAGGTCGAAGTTGCTCTTGAAGTTGGGGGTCAGGCCCA
GGCTCAGGGCAATCAGGTTTCCGAACAGGCCATTCTTCTTCTCGCCGGGCAGCTGGGCGATCAGATTTTC
CAGCCGTCTGCTCTTGCTCAGTCTGGCAGACAGGATGGCCTTGGCGTCCACGCCGCTGGCGTTGATGGGG
TTTTCCTCGAACAGCTGGTTGTAGGTCTGCACCAGCTGGATGAACAGCTTGTCCACGTCGCTGTTGTCGG
GGTTCAGGTCGCCCTCGATCAGGAAGTGGCCCCGGAACTTGATCATGTGGGCCAGGGCCAGATAGATCAG
CCGCAGGTCGGCCTTGTCGGTGCTGTCCACCAGTTTCTTTCTCAGGTGGTAGATGGTGGGGTACTTCTCG
TGGTAGGCCACCTCGTCCACGATGTTGCCGAAGATGGGGTGCCGCTCGTGCTTCTTATCCTCTTCCACCA
GGAAGGACTCTTCCAGTCTGTGGAAGAAGCTGTCGTCCACCTTGGCCATCTCGTTGCTGAAGATCTCTTG
CAGATAGCAGATCCGGTTCTTCCGTCTGGTGTATCTTCTTCTGGCGGTTCTCTTCAGCCGGGTGGCCTCG
GCTGTTTCGCCGCTGTCGAACAGCAGGGCTCCGATCAGGTTCTTCTTGATGCTGTGCCGGTCGGTGTTGC
CCAGCACCTTGAATTTCTTGCTGGGCACCTTGTACTCGTCGGTGATCACGGCCCAGCCCACAGAGTTGGT
GCCGATGTCCAGGCCGATGCTGTACTTCTTGTCGGCTGCTGGGACTCCGTGGATACCGACCTTCCGCTTC
TTCTTTGGGGCCATCTTATCGTCATCGTCTTTGTAATCAATATCATGATCCTTGTAGTCTCCGTCGTGGT
CCTTATAGTCCATCGAGGCTGCTCCCTGGAAATACAGGTTTTCACTAGTGTTGTTGTTGTTCGAGCTCGA
ATTAGTCTGCGCGTCTTTCAGGGCTTCATCGACAGTCTGACGACCGCTGGCGGCGTTGATCACCGCAGTA
CGCACGGCATACCAGAAAGCGGACATCTGCGGGATGTTCGGCATGATTTCACCTTTCTGGGCGTTTTCCA
TAGTGGCGGCAATACGTGGATCTTTCGCCAACTCTTCCTCGTAAGACTTCAGCGCTACGGCACCCAGCGG
TTTGTCTTTATTAACCGCTTCCAGACCTTCATCAGTCAGCAGATAGTTTTCGAGGAACTCTTTTGCCAGC
TCTTTGTTCGGACTGGCGGCGTTAATACCTGCGCTCAGCACGCCAACGAACGGTTTGGATGGTTGACCCT
TGAAGGTCGGCAGTACCGTTACACCATAATTCACTTTGCTGGTGTCGATGTTGGACCATGCCCACGGGCC
GTTGATGGTCATCGCTGTTTCGCCTTTATTAAAGGCAGCTTCTGCGATGGAGTAATCGGTGTCTGCATTC
ATGTGTTTGTTTTTAATCAGGTCAACCAGGAAGGTCAGACCCGCTTTCGCGCCAGCGTTATCCACGCCCA
CGTCTTTAATGTCGTACTTGCCGTTTTCATACTTGAACGCATAACCCCCGTCAGCAGCAATCAGCGGCCA
GGTGAAGTACGGTTCTTGCAGGTTGAACATCAGCGCGCTCTTACCTTTCGCTTTCAGTTCTTTATCCAGC
GCCGGGATCTCTTCCCAGGTTTTTGGCGGGTTCGGCAGCAGATCTTTGTTATAAATCAGCGATAACGCTT
CAACAGCGATCGGGTAAGCAATCAGCTTGCCGTTGTAACGTACGGCATCCCAGGTAAACGGATACAGCTT
GTCCTGGAACGCTTTGTCCGGGGTGATTTCAGCCAACAGGCCAGATTGAGCGTAGCCACCAAAGCGGTCG
TGTGCCCAGAAGATAATGTCAGGGCCATCGCCAGTTGCCGCAACCTGTGGGAATTTCTCTTCCAGTTTAT
CCGGATGCTCAACGGTGACTTTAATTCCGGTATCTTTCTCGAATTTCTTACCGACTTCAGCGAGACCGTT
ATAGCCTTTATCGCCGTTAATCCAGATTACCAGTTTACCTTCTTCGATTTTTCCATGGTGATGGTGATGG
TGCATATGTATATCTCCTTCTTAAAGTTAAACAAAATTATTTCTAGAGGGGAATTGTTATCCGCTCACAA
TTCCCCTATAGTGAGTCGTATTAATTTCGCGGGATCGAGATCTCGATCCTCTACGCCGGACGCATCGTGG
CCGGCATCACCGGCGCCACAGGTGCGGTTGCTGGCGCCTATATCGCCGACATCACCGATGGGGAAGATCG
GGCTCGCCACTTCGGGCTCATGAGCGCTTGTTTCGGCGTGGGTATGGTGGCAGGCCCCGTGGCCGGGGGA
CTGTTGGGCGCCATCTCCTTGCATGCACCATTCCTTGCGGCGGCGGTGCTCAACGGCCTCAACCTACTAC
TGGGCTGCTTCCTAATGCAGGAGTCGCATAAGGGAGAGCGTCGAGATCCCGGACACCATCGAATGGCGCA
AAACCTTTCGCGGTATGGCATGATAGCGCCCGGAAGAGAGTCAATTCAGGGTGGTGAATGTGAAACCAGT
AACGTTATACGATGTCGCAGAGTATGCCGGTGTCTCTTATCAGACCGTTTCCCGCGTGGTGAACCAGGCC
AGCCACGTTTCTGCGAAAACGCGGGAAAAAGTGGAAGCGGCGATGGCGGAGCTGAATTACATTCCCAACC
GCGTGGCACAACAACTGGCGGGCAAACAGTCGTTGCTGATTGGCGTTGCCACCTCCAGTCTGGCCCTGCA
CGCGCCGTCGCAAATTGTCGCGGCGATTAAATCTCGCGCCGATCAACTGGGTGCCAGCGTGGTGGTGTCG
ATGGTAGAACGAAGCGGCGTCGAAGCCTGTAAAGCGGCGGTGCACAATCTTCTCGCGCAACGCGTCAGTG
GGCTGATCATTAACTATCCGCTGGATGACCAGGATGCCATTGCTGTGGAAGCTGCCTGCACTAATGTTCC
GGCGTTATTTCTTGATGTCTCTGACCAGACACCCATCAACAGTATTATTTTCTCCCATGAAGACGGTACG
CGACTGGGCGTGGAGCATCTGGTCGCATTGGGTCACCAGCAAATCGCGCTGTTAGCGGGCCCATTAAGTT
CTGTCTCGGCGCGTCTGCGT
Features (pLannotate 1.2.2; 25 found; start..end, strand, type, name):
    505..526     +  protein_bind   CAP binding site: CAP binding activates transcription in the presence of cAMP. E. coli catabolite activator protein
    541..832     +  CDS            TcR (fragment): tetracycline efflux protein; tet; confers resistance to tetracycline
    904..1284    -  CDS            YPB1_ECOLX: Protein predicted: Swiss-Prot protein existence level 4. From Escherichia coli.
   1301..1492    +  CDS            rop: Rop protein, which maintains plasmids at low copy number; rop
   1594..1733    +  misc_feature   bom: basis of mobility region from pBR322
   1919..2507    -  rep_origin     ori: high-copy-number ColE1/pMB1/pBR322/pUC origin of replication
   2629..3444    +  CDS            KanR: aminoglycoside phosphotransferase; aph(3')-Ia; confers resistance to kanamycin in bacteria or G418 (Geneticin®) in eukaryotes
   3453..3510    -  promoter       AmpR promoter (fragment): bla
   3563..3991    -  rep_origin     f1 ori (sequence partly withheld): f1 bacteriophage origin of replication; arrow indicates direction of (+) strand synthesis
   4028..4075    -  terminator     T7 terminator: transcription terminator for bacteriophage T7 RNA polymerase
   4083..4132    -  CDS            SET1 (fragment): solubility-enhancement tag derived from T7 phage gene 10B
   4142..4159    -  CDS            9xHis (fragment): 9xHis affinity tag
   4174..4203    -  polyA_signal   bGH poly(A) signal (fragment): bovine growth hormone polyadenylation signal
   4237..4284    -  CDS            nucleoplasmin NLS: bipartite nuclear localization signal from nucleoplasmin
   4285..5350    -  CDS            Cas9(C) (fragment): C-terminal portion of Streptococcus pyogenes Cas9 (Zetsche et al., 2015)
   5362..6762    -  CDS            Cas9(C) (fragment): C-terminal portion of Streptococcus pyogenes Cas9 (Zetsche et al., 2015)
   6763..8364    -  CDS            Cas9(N): N-terminal portion of Streptococcus pyogenes Cas9 (Zetsche et al., 2015)
   8545..9642    -  CDS            MBP: maltose binding protein from E. coli; malE (mutated); This version of the gene does not encode a signal sequence, so MBP will remain in the cytosol.
   9646..9663    -  CDS            6xHis: 6xHis affinity tag
   9674..9696    -  RBS            RBS: efficient ribosome binding site from bacteriophage T7 gene 10 (Olins and Rangwala, 1989)
   9711..9735    -  protein_bind   lac operator: The lac repressor binds to the lac operator to inhibit transcription in E. coli. This inhibition can be relieved by adding lactose or isopropyl-β-D-thiogalactopyranoside (IPTG). lac repressor encoded by lacI
   9736..9754    -  promoter       T7 promoter: promoter for bacteriophage T7 RNA polymerase
   9776..10055   +  CDS            TcR (fragment): tetracycline efflux protein; tet; confers resistance to tetracycline
  10063..10140   +  promoter       lacI promoter: lacI
  10141..492     +  CDS            lacI (across the origin): lac repressor; lacI; The lac repressor binds to the lac operator to inhibit transcription in E. coli. This inhibition can be relieved by adding lactose or isopropyl-β-D-thiogalactopyranoside (IPTG).
