[The description below was written by a language model from this plasmid's Addgene catalogue record and pLannotate feature annotations shown in this document.]
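Description:
pET-FLAG-B-eSpCas9 is a roughly 10.7 kb pET-type (pMJ806-like) bacterial expression plasmid for producing recombinant Blackjack-eSpCas9, an increased-fidelity variant of Streptococcus pyogenes Cas9. It replicates in E. coli from a ColE1/pMB1-family origin accompanied by the rop and bom regions, is selected with kanamycin through the aph(3')-Ia marker, and also carries an f1 phage origin. The catalogue lists it as high copy, although rop is normally associated with reduced copy number. Short tetracycline-resistance fragments are pBR322-derived backbone remnants and not functional markers.

The expression cassette is driven by a T7 promoter with an adjacent lac operator and the T7 gene 10 ribosome binding site. A plasmid-borne lacI gene supplies repressor, so transcription depends on T7 RNA polymerase in the host and is inducible with IPTG. The open reading frame is laid out as 6xHis, cytosolic MBP, a TEV protease site, 3xFLAG, an NLS, the Cas9 variant and a C-terminal nucleoplasmin NLS, followed by the T7 terminator. The His and MBP tags support affinity purification and solubility, and the TEV site would allow their removal. The annotation does not call the TEV, FLAG and N-terminal NLS elements, which presumably lie in the unannotated gap between MBP and Cas9. The small bGH poly(A), His-tag and SET1 fragments downstream of the insert appear to be cloning or backbone leftovers.

The nuclease carries the eSpCas9(1.1) substitutions K848A, K1003A and R1060A plus the Blackjack change, in which residues 1005–1013 are replaced by two glycines; this is consistent with the break in the Cas9 annotation. According to the depositor, the protein cleaves with sgRNAs bearing either 20-nt or 5'-extended 21-nt spacers and shows higher fidelity and target selectivity than parental eSpCas9.
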