Addgene plasmid #126772: pET-FLAG-B-eSpCas9
Purpose: Expression of increased fidelity Blackjack-eSpCas9 in bacterial cells. Cleaves both 20nt and 5'-extended 21nt spacer containing sgRNAs with higher fidelity than that of eSpCas9
Depositing lab: Ervin Welker. Depositing organization: HUN-REN Research Centre for Natural Sciences. Publication: Blackjack mutations improve the on-target activities of increased fidelity variants of SpCas9 with 5'G-extended sgRNAs. Kulcsar PI, Talas A, Toth E, Nyeste A, Ligeti Z, Welker Z, Welker E. Nat Commun. 2020 Mar 6;11(1):1223. doi: 10.1038/s41467-020-15021-5. PubMed 32144253.
Backbone
  Vector backbone: pMJ806-like
  Total vector size (bp): 10734
  Vector type: Bacterial Expression, CRISPR
Growth in bacteria
  Bacterial resistance: Kanamycin, 50 μg/mL
  Growth temperature: 37°C
  Growth strain: DH5alpha
  Copy number: High Copy
Gene/Insert
  Gene/Insert name: B-eSpCas9 (alt name: Blackjack-eSpCas9 1.1)
  Species: S. pyogenes
  Insert size (bp): 5436
  Mutation: K848A; K1003A; R1060A; amino acids 1005-1013 replaced with two glycine
  Promoter: T7
  Tag / fusion protein: 3xFLAG (N terminal on insert); NLS (N terminal on insert); NLS (C terminal on insert); MBP (N terminal on backbone); 6xHis (N terminal on backbone)
  Cloning method: Restriction Enzyme; 5′ cloning site BcuI (not destroyed); 3′ cloning site NotI (not destroyed)
  Sequencing primers: 5′ CGGCGTACTGGTCGCCGATC; 3′ TGCTAGTTATTGCTCAGCGG
Terms and licenses: Academic/Nonprofit Terms; Industry Terms: Not Available to Industry
Depositor comments: pET-T7-6xHis-MBP-TEV-FLAG-NLS-Blackjack-eSpCas9-NLS Blackjack variants cleave both 20nt and 5'-extended 21nt spacer containing sgRNAs. B-eSpCas9 shows higher fidelity and target selectivity than its parental increased fidelity variant, eSpCas9. For detailed information and plasmid usage, please see the associated publication.
How to cite: pET-FLAG-B-eSpCas9 was a gift from Ervin Welker (Addgene plasmid # 126772 ; http://n2t.net/addgene:126772 ; RRID:Addgene_126772)
